>Addgene plasmid #147253 | pAc5.1A-DmXRN1-P1341A-V5His6_Q | depositor full sequence | sequence record 289700 | Full Sequence
CTTCAAGGAATTAATTCTATATTCTAAAAACACAAATGATACTTCTAAAAAAAATCATGAATGGCATCAA
CTCTGAATCAAATCTTTGCAGATGCACCTACTTCTCATTTCCACTGTCACATCATTTTTCCAGATCTCGC
TGCCTGTTATGTGGCCCACAAACCAAGACACGTTTTATGGCCATTAAAGCTGGCTGATCGTCGCCAAACA
CCAAATACATATCAATATGTACATTCGAGAAAGAAGCGATCAAAGAAGCGTCTTCGGGCGAGTAGGAGAA
TGCGGAGGAGAAGGAGAACGAGCTGATCTAGTATCTCTCCACAATCCAATGCCAACTGACCAACTGGCCA
TATTCGGAGCAATTTGAAGCCAATTTCCATCGCCTGGCGATCGCTCCATTCTTGGCTATATGTTTTTCAC
CGTTCCCGGGGCCATTTTCAAAGACTCGTCGGTAAGATAAGATTGTGTCACTCGCTGTCTCTCTTCATTT
GTCGAAGAATGCTGAGGAATTTCGCGATGACGTCGGCGAGTATTTTGAAGAATGAGAATAATTTGTATTT
ATACGAAAATCAGTTAGTGGAATTTTCTACAAAAACATGTTATCTATAGATAATTTTGTTGCAAAATATG
TTGACTATGACAAAGATTGTATGTATATACCTTTAATGTATTCTCATTTTCTTATGTATTTATAATGGCA
ATGATGATACTGATGATATTTTAAGATGATGCCAGACCACAGGCTGATTTCTGCGTCTTTTGCCGAACGC
AGTGCATGTGCGGTTGTTGTTTTTTGGAATAGTTTCAATTTTCGGACTGTCCGCTTTGATTTCAGTTTCT
TGGCTTATTCAAAAAGCAAAGTAAAGCCAAAAAAGCGAGATGGCAATACCAAATGCGGCAAAACGGTAGT
GGAAGGAAAGGGGTGCGGGGCAGCGGAAGGAAGGGTGGGGCGGGGCGTGGCGGGGTCTGTGGCTGGGCGC
GACGTCACCGACGTTGGAGCCACTCCTTTGACCATGTGTGCGTGTGTGTATTATTCGTGTCTCGCCACTC
GCCGGTTGTTTTTTTCTTTTTATCTCGCTCTCTCTAGCGCCATCTCGTACGCATGCTCAACGCACCGCAT
GTTGCCGTGTCCTTTATGCGTCATTTTGGCTCGAAATAGGCAATTATTTAAACAAAGATTAGTCAACGAA
AACGCTAAAATAAATAAGTCTACAATATGGTTACTTATTGCCATGTGTGTGCAGCCAACGATAGCAACAA
AAGCAACAACACAGTGGCTTTCCCTCTTTCACTTTTTGTTTGCAAGCGCGTGCGAGCAAGACGGCACGAC
CGGCAAACGCAATTACGCTGACAAAGAGCAGACGAAGTTTTGGCCGAAAAACATCAAGGCGCCTGATACG
AATGCATTTGCAATAACAATTGCGATATTTAATATTGTTTATGAAGCTGTTTGACTTCAAAACACACAAA
AAAAAAAATAAAACAAATTATTTGAAAGAGAATTAGGAATCGGACAGCTTATCGTTACGGGCTAACAGCA
CACCGAGACGAAATAGCTTACCTGACGTCACAGCCTCTGGAAGAACTGCCGCCAAGCAGAGAGAGAGAGA
AAAAGAGGGAGAGCAGCTTAGACCGCATGTGCTTGTGTGTGAGGCGTCTCTCTCTTCGTCTCCTGTTTGC
GCAAACGCATAGACTGCACTGAGAAAATCGATTACCTATTTTTTATGAATGAATATTTGCACTATTACTA
TTCAAAACTATTAAGATAGCAATCACATTCAATAGCCAAATACTATACCACCTGAGCGATGCAACGAAAT
GATCAATTTGAGCAAAAATGCTGCATATTTAGGACGGCATCATTATAGAAATGCTTCTTGCTGTGTACTT
TTCTCTCGTCTGGCAGCTGTTTCGCCGTTATTGTTAAAACCGGCTTAAGTTAGGTGTGTTTTCTACGACT
AGTGATGCCCCTACTAGAAGATGTGTGTTGCACAAATGTCCCTGAATAACCAATTTGAAGTGCAGATAGC
AGTAAACGTAAGCTAATATGAATATTATTTAACTGTAATGTTTTAATATCGCTGGACATTACTAATAAAC
CCACTATAAACACATGTACATATGTATGTTTTGGCATACAATGAGTAGTTGGGGAAAAAATGTGTAAAAG
CACCGTGACCATCACAGCATAAAGATAACCAGCTGAAGTATCGAATATGAGTAACCCCCAAATTGAATCA
CATGCCGCAACTGATAGGACCCATGGAAGTACACTCTTCATGGCGATATACAAGACACACACAAGCACGA
ACACCCAGTTGCGGAGGAAATTCTCCGTAAATGAAAACCCAATCGGCGAACAATTCATACCCATATATGG
TAAAAGTTTTGAACGCGACTTGAGAGCGGAGAGCATTGCGGCTGATAAGGTTTTAGCGCTAAGCGGGCTT
TATAAAACGGGCTGCGGGACCAGTTTTCATATCACTACCGTTTGAGTTCTTGTGCTGTGTGGATACTCCT
CCCGACACAAAGCCGCTCCATCAGCCAGCAGTCGTCTAATCCAGAGACCCCGGATCGGGGTACCTACTAG
TCCAGTGTGGTGGAATTCTGCAGATATCCAGCACAGTGGCGGCCGCCCAACATGGGCGTTCCCAAGTTCT
TTCGCTACATCAGCGAGCGATATCCGTGCCTCAGCGAATTGGCGCGGGAGCACTGCATACCCGAGTTCGA
CAATCTGTACTTGGACATGAACGGCATTGTCCACAACTGCTCGCATCCGGACGACAACAACATACACTTT
CACCTGGAGGAGGAGCAGATATTCCAGGAAATCTTCAACTACGTAGACAAGCTGTTCTACCTGATCAAGC
CGCAGCGCCTCTTCTTCCTTTCAGTTGACGGGGTGGCTCCACGGGCCAAGATGAACCAGCAGCGCAGCCG
GCGATTCCGGACGGCGCGCGAGGCGGAGCAGCAGGAGGCCAAGGCGGCCCAGCGAGGCGAGTTGCGAGAG
CACGAGCGCTTCGACAGCAACTGCATTACGCCGGGCACCGAATTCATGGTGCGTCTGCAGGAGGGACTGC
GCGCCTTTCTCAAAACGAAGATTTCGACGGATCCGCTGTGGCAGCGTTGCACCGTAATCCTAAGTGGCCA
GGAGGCGCCCGGCGAGGGCGAGCACAAGATCATGGACTACATTCGGTACATGAAGACGCAGCCGGACTAT
GATCCCAATACACGACACTGCCTTTACGGCCTGGACGCCGATCTGATCATTCTGGGCCTCTGCACCCACG
AGCTGCACTTCGTGGTGCTGCGCGAGGAGGTCAAGTTCGGGCGCAACGTCAAGCGCACCTCGGTGGAGGA
GACGCGCTTCTTCCTGCTGCACCTGGGTCTGCTGCGCGAGTACCTCGAGCTGGAGTTCGACGCCCTGAGA
ACAGACGAGCACAAATTGGACATTGCGCAGCTTATCGACGACTGGGTGCTGATGGGCTTTTTGGTCGGCA
ACGACTTCATTCCCCACCTGCCGTGCCTGCACATTTCATCAAATGCACTGCCGCTGCTCTACCGCACCTA
CATCGGCATTTACCCGACCCTCGGCGGCAACATCAACGAGAACGGCAAGCTCAACCTGCGCCGCTTGCAG
ATTTTCATATCGGCCCTCACCGAGGTGGAGCTGGATCACTTCAAGGAGCACGCCGACGACTTGAAGTACA
TGAACAACAAATCAGAGGCGTTCGACATGGACGTCGGCGAGATCACCGAGTCTCAAAACCTCGACTCCGA
TCTCGGAGCCCTCATCAACAAGAGCATGCTGCTCTACGATGACGACAGCGAGGAGGACTGCTCCGACGAG
AACGCGGTTCTTCTGAAGGAGTTCCAGAACTACAAGCGAAACTTCTACCGCAACAAGTTCAAGCGTGATC
CGAATGATGAACTGATCGAGGAACTGTGCCACCACTACGTCAATGCGCTGCAGTGGGTGCTCGACTACTA
CTACCGTGGCGTGCAGTCCTGGGACTGGTACTATCCCTTCCACTACACTCCATTCATCAGCGACCTCAAG
AACATCGAGCAGGTGGAGATCGCCTTCCACATGGGCACGCCCTTTCTGCCATTCCAGCAGCTTCTGGCGG
TACTGCCGGCGGCCAGTGCAAAGCTTCTCCCTGTCGCCTACCACGACCTCATGCTGCTGCCGACCAGCCC
GCTGGCCGAGTTCTATCCACTGGAGTTCGAGAGCGACCTCAATGGCAAGAAACACGATTGGGAGGCGGTT
GTGCTGATACCCTTCATCGATGAGGGTCGGCTGCTGGCCGCTATGCTGCCATGCGAGGCTCAGCTGTCGC
TGGAGGAGCGCGAACGCAACCGACACGGTCCCATGTATGTGTACAAATACAGTACGGTGGCGCAGGGTCC
CATGCCAGCGTATCCACCGCTGAGGGCTCTTCCCGTGCTCTACTGCACGGAGGTGGCCAAGTGGTCGCAC
GAAATCGCAGTCAATCTGCCGTACAGCGTGTGCATCGAGCTACCAAATGCGGCGAGAACCGTTTTCTTCC
CGGGATTTCCCACCATGCAGCATCTGCCCTTCGATTTCGAGCTGCGCAACGACCGCGTCAAGGTGTTCGA
ACAGGTCAGTCGCAACCAGAACATTGTGCTAAAACCACGCAAGCGCCAGCTGGAGGACACACTGACGGCG
GTGGCCTCCCAGTACCTCGGGAAGGTGATCCACGTCGGCTGGCCGCATCTCGTCAAGGCGATAGTGGTGC
GCGTGGCCACGCGAGATCAGCGCGTCGACAGCGAGGGAATCACGCTAAACGATTCGCGGCGTTTCGACTC
GGAATGCAAGGCACTGCAGGAACACTTTATCAATCGTATGGGAATACAGTTTGCCAACTATGATGTGCTC
GTCTATGTGCGCACCTTTGCCGGCAATTCGACGGAGTTCCGCGACAAGGGGGCATTGATGGTGCGCGACT
CGTGGAGCAGCTCCGTCACCGGCTATCCAGCCCAGGGCGTGGTGGCCGATCTGACTGTGTGGGAAAGAAT
GCGCAAGAATTTCCTCAACGTGGAGCACTACTTCCCCGTTGGCAGCACGATCTTCTTGATCACGGATCCG
TATTACGGCAGCGAGGGAACTGTGCAGGACCCACGGCTGGCCTACACCAACGGCCGGATTCAAGTCAGCA
TCATGGTGCGACCGGAACCGAAAGTAAATGCGGCACGTCAGCTGCAGGAAGAGCGGGACCGGGACTATCT
GAGCACCTTCCAGGTCTGCAACTTGCTCCGAATCAGTGGCCGCACCCTGGGACGCCTAAGTGGCACCGTG
TGGGTGGTGCTCGGTCCGCGGCGTCAGAAGATGGAAAACGTGACCAAGCACAACATTGGCCTGCAGCTCA
AGTATCCGCGGCAGAACGAGGAGCGTGCCGGATACTGCTTCCGCACGAACAACCAGTGGTACTACTCCAG
CCTGGCCGTGGATCTGATGCGTAACTATTGCCAGCGTTACCCAGACGTTATCGACTTCTTTGGCGACTCC
AACGATCGCGCCGAGTTCGTATTCGAACAGGACGTGTTCCCCAATGCGGTTGGCCATCGCCGCGTCGAGG
AACTGGCCAACTGGGTGCGCCAGCAGCCGCACATGAAAGTGGAGCGCATCTCTTGCGGCTCCAAGACGGT
CTGCCGCGAGACCATCGAACTGCTGATAGCCGCCGTCGACGACCTGCGCTCACTGCCCGTCAAGCACGTT
AAACTGCAGGTGAAGCCGCACTTGCTCATCAAGCCCAATGTCACACTGCCAGATGTCTACCGATCAAAGC
GCCCGGTGCGTCTCTTCGATCGCGTCGTAATCGTACGCACCATTTACATGGTGCCCGTGGGCACTAAGGG
CACCGTGATTGGCATTCATCCCGTTACGGACCCCAACCCGGTCCGCCTGGAGTGCGTCCATGCTGTCGAC
ACGTTCTGCAAGGTGCTGTTCGACAGCCCCGTTCCGAACTGCAACAACATCCATGGCATCGCCGAAGACC
GAGTTTACAAGGTGCCCGAAATTGCCCTGGTGATCATCAAGACGGATGAGGAAGGAAAGAAGCAGAACGA
CTGCGAACTGCCGGTGAGGGATCCTCAGCCGAACCAGGCACAGGACGAGCCAGTCCGCGCGACCAGCAGT
CGCTATGTGACCGCCGCAGGGTCCACCTCGGTCCCGATCACGATGAAGACCCAAATTAGCGACGAATTCG
TCAAGACGCGTAGCGATCCGATAGCCCGTACGGATTCGTACAAGCCATCGTCGGAGCCAAAACCGGTGCC
GGTGCCGGAGCAGATTACCAACTGGCGGGAACGCGTCAGTACGCCAACAAACAAACCGCAGCCTGCGCCA
AATAATTGGCGCATAAATCGGTCTTCATCACGTCAACAGGGCGGTAGTATTTTTGTTGCTCCGCCCACAA
AAACTCCTGATGCAGCTGCAAGCACTGCTTCCACTGCATTCACCGCAGCCTCGTCCGCAACGCTGACTCC
TCTGGATCAGACCTTGGCGCTCATGTCGGTTTTGGGCGTGGGTGAGGACCAGAGCTCGCCGCCACTCCAG
GAGGCGGTGCAGCAGCAACGTCCGCCACTACTTCAACAGCAAAGAGCTCCGTTTCCCGGACAAATGCCCA
ATCTACCCAAGGCACCGCTCTTCTGGCAGCAAGAGGCGCAGAAGCAGGAGGCGCTGCAGCAGGAGGCGCA
GCAGCAGGAGGCGCAGAAGAAGCAGCAGCAGGCGCATGCGCAAATGGAGCCTGAACGTATCAATAGCCAG
CATTTCTACAGAAGCGGCCAGACAGGAGCGGCGTTGAATCAGCCGCCATTGGGTGCTCCATCAAAAAGGC
AGTGGCATGAGTGGGTGCACCCGCGCATGCAGCACGCCAACGCATTCCACGCTGGCGTCAACAATGGATA
TCAGATGCGTCCCAAAAAGAATATAGCTGCGCAGAGCACCTTTAACAACAACGTGCACATGCACCTCCAG
CAACCATATTACCCGAATCAGCAGCAGCAGCAGCAGCAGCAGCAGCCACTCCAGCTGACGGAGATCAACA
ATGCGCCACCGCGATACTCAACGATCCAAGATTTTGTGCCCATACAGGCGTACCGTCCCAAGAAATTAAA
TCGCGTCCAACCAGCCGGTCGTCAGGACGTCGATGCCACCAAGAATCCTAGTCGTTCGCCTGTGTTGCAG
CAACCGACGAACGAGACTATAGACACAAAGGCCAGTTCTAGTCTTCCGGTACAATCAGCAGGCGAACAGG
TGATTGGACTGATGCAAACGCTTGAAATTAAGCCGGCTGCGTCGCAGTCCGAATCTGATGGGGTCTCAAC
AGGCAGTGCGAACGCGCCCACAGCAACGACATCATCCCAGGCGGTCAACCGAAGGAAGCATCGAGTGCCT
CGCATCGGAGCCAAGTTCGACTTGGAATACATACTGCCCGACTCCCCGCATCCAACTTCTAGAGGGCCCT
TCGAAGGTAAGCCTATCCCTAACCCTCTCCTCGGTCTCGATTCTACGCGTACCGGTCATCATCACCATCA
CCATTGAGTTTAAACCCGCTGATCAGCCTCGACTGTGCCTTCTAAGGCCTGAGCTCGCTGATCAGCCTCG
ATCGAGGATCCAGACATGATAAGATACATTGATGAGTTTGGACAAACCACAACTAGAATGCAGTGAAAAA
AATGCTTTATTTGTGAAATTTGTGATGCTATTGCTTTATTTGTAACCATTATAAGCTGCAATAAACAAGT
TAACAACAACAATTGCATTCATTTTATGTTTCAGGTTCAGGGGGAGGTGTGGGAGGTTTTTTAAAGCAAG
TAAAACCTCTACAAATGTGGTATGGCTGATTATGATCAGTCGACCGATGCCCTTGAGAGCCTTCAACCCA
GTCAGCTCCTTCCGGTGGGCGCGGGGCATGACTATCGTCGCCGCACTTATGACTGTCTTCTTTATCATGC
AACTCGTAGGACAGGTGCCGGCAGCGCTCTGGGTCATTTTCGGCGAGGACCGCTTTCGCTGGAGCGCGAC
GATGATCGGCCTGTCGCTTGCGGTATTCGGAATCTTGCACGCCCTCGCTCAAGCCTTCGTCACTGGTCCC
GCCACCAAACGTTTCGGCGAGAAGCAGGCCATTATCGCCGGCATGGCGGCCGACGCGCTGGGCTACGTCT
TGCTGGCGTTCGCGACGCGAGGCTGGATGGCCTTCCCCATTATGATTCTTCTCGCTTCCGGCGGCATCGG
GATGCCCGCGTTGCAGGCCATGCTGTCCAGGCAGGTAGATGACGACCATCAGGGACAGCTTCAAGGATCG
CTCGCGGCTCTTACCAGCCAGCAAAAGGCCAGGAACCGTAAAAAGGCCGCGTTGCTGGCGTTTTTCCATA
GGCTCCGCCCCCCTGACGAGCATCACAAAAATCGACGCTCAAGTCAGAGGTGGCGAAACCCGACAGGACT
ATAAAGATACCAGGCGTTTCCCCCTGGAAGCTCCCTCGTGCGCTCTCCTGTTCCGACCCTGCCGCTTACC
GGATACCTGTCCGCCTTTCTCCCTTCGGGAAGCGTGGCGCTTTCTCAATGCTCACGCTGTAGGTATCTCA
GTTCGGTGTAGGTCGTTCGCTCCAAGCTGGGCTGTGTGCACGAACCCCCCGTTCAGCCCGACCGCTGCGC
CTTATCCGGTAACTATCGTCTTGAGTCCAACCCGGTAAGACACGACTTATCGCCACTGGCAGCAGCCACT
GGTAACAGGATTAGCAGAGCGAGGTATGTAGGCGGTGCTACAGAGTTCTTGAAGTGGTGGCCTAACTACG
GCTACACTAGAAGGACAGTATTTGGTATCTGCGCTCTGCTGAAGCCAGTTACCTTCGGAAAAAGAGTTGG
TAGCTCTTGATCCGGCAAACAAACCACCGCTGGTAGCGGTGGTTTTTTTGTTTGCAAGCAGCAGATTACG
CGCAGAAAAAAAGGATCTCAAGAAGATCCTTTGATCTTTTCTACGGGGTCTGACGCTCAGTGGAACGAAA
ACTCACGTTAAGGGATTTTGGTCATGAGATTATCAAAAAGGATCTTCACCTAGATCCTTTTAAATTAAAA
ATGAAGTTTTAAATCAATCTAAAGTATATATGAGTAAACTTGGTCTGACAGTTACCAATGCTTAATCAGT
GAGGCACCTATCTCAGCGATCTGTCTATTTCGTTCATCCATAGTTGCCTGACTCCCCGTCGTGTAGATAA
CTACGATACGGGAGGGCTTACCATCTGGCCCCAGTGCTGCAATGATACCGCGAGACCCACGCTCACCGGC
TCCAGATTTATCAGCAATAAACCAGCCAGCCGGAAGGGCCGAGCGCAGAAGTGGTCCTGCAACTTTATCC
GCCTCCATCCAGTCTATTAATTGTTGCCGGGAAGCTAGAGTAAGTAGTTCGCCAGTTAATAGTTTGCGCA
ACGTTGTTGCCATTGCTGCAGGCATCGTGGTGTCACGCTCGTCGTTTGGTATGGCTTCATTCAGCTCCGG
TTCCCAACGATCAAGGCGAGTTACATGATCCCCCATGTTGTGCAAAAAAGCGGTTAGCTCCTTCGGTCCT
CCGATCGTTGTCAGAAGTAAGTTGGCCGCAGTGTTATCACTCATGGTTATGGCAGCACTGCATAATTCTC
TTACTGTCATGCCATCCGTAAGATGCTTTTCTGTGACTGGTGAGTACTCAACCAAGTCATTCTGAGAATA
GTGTATGCGGCGACCGAGTTGCTCTTGCCCGGCGTCAACACGGGATAATACCGCGCCACATAGCAGAACT
TTAAAAGTGCTCATCATTGGAAAACGTTCTTCGGGGCGAAAACTCTCAAGGATCTTACCGCTGTTGAGAT
CCAGTTCGATGTAACCCACTCGTGCACCCAACTGATCTTCAGCATCTTTTACTTTCACCAGCGTTTCTGG
GTGAGCAAAAACAGGAAGGCAAAATGCCGCAAAAAAGGGAATAAGGGCGACACGGAAATGTTGAATACTC
ATACTCTTCCTTTTTCAATATTATTGAAGCATTTATCAGGGTTATTGTCTCATGAGCGGATACATATTTG
AATGTATTTAGAAAAATAAACAAATAGGGGTTCCGCGCACATTTCCCCGAAAAGTGCCACCTGACGTCTA
AGAAACCATTATTATCATGACATTAACCTATAAAAATAGGCGTATCACGAGGCCCTTTCGT
Features (pLannotate 1.2.2; 9 found; start..end, strand, type, name):
     56..2568    +  promoter       Ac5 promoter: Drosophila melanogaster actin 5C promoter
   7016..7033    -  CDS            KA2 (fragment): first 150 residues of the mouse kainate receptor subunit 2 mediates targeting to the neuronal soma (Shemesh et al., 2017)
   7496..7537    +  CDS            V5 tag: epitope tag from simian virus 5
   7637..7771    -  polyA_signal   SV40 poly(A) signal: SV40 polyadenylation signal
   7794..7878    -  CDS            large T antigen (fragment): large T antigen from SV40 (simian virus 40)
   7879..8349    +  CDS            TcR (fragment): tetracycline efflux protein; tet; confers resistance to tetracycline
   8393..8981    -  rep_origin     ori: high-copy-number ColE1/pMB1/pBR322/pUC origin of replication
   9152..10012   -  CDS            AmpR: β-lactamase; bla; confers resistance to ampicillin, carbenicillin, and related antibiotics
  10013..10117   -  promoter       AmpR promoter: bla
