[The description below was written by a language model from this plasmid's Addgene catalogue record and pLannotate feature annotations shown in this document.]
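Description:
pAc5.1A-DmXRN1-P1341A-V5His6_Q is an insect-cell expression plasmid of about 10.2 kb carrying the Drosophila melanogaster 5'-3' exoribonuclease XRN1 (the pacman/pcm gene product) with a P1341A substitution. The catalogue lists the backbone as unknown, although the construct name and the annotated parts point to a pAc5.1-type vector. Expression is driven by the Drosophila actin 5C (Ac5) promoter, a strong constitutive promoter used in fly cell lines. The XRN1 open reading frame was not itself annotated, but it presumably occupies the long unannotated interval between the promoter and the V5 epitope tag. The name indicates a C-terminal V5-His6 fusion, which allows immunodetection and metal-affinity purification; only the V5 portion was picked up by the annotation. An SV40 polyadenylation signal follows the tag region. Apart from the named mutation, the depositor notes one silent change relative to the reference transcript variant A.

In bacteria the plasmid is maintained through a ColE1/pUC-type origin and selected with ampicillin via the β-lactamase gene and its own promoter. The catalogue describes it as low copy even though the annotated origin is of the high-copy family. Short hits to a kainate receptor fragment, SV40 large T antigen and a tetracycline resistance fragment are most likely incidental matches or backbone remnants rather than functional elements. No selection marker for insect cells is annotated, which is consistent with use by transient transfection or with co-transfection of a separate marker. The stated purpose is simply insect expression of the P1341A mutant; the record does not explain what the substitution disrupts. The depositor sequence may be theoretical or only partly verified.
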