Addgene plasmid #147253: pAc5.1A-DmXRN1-P1341A-V5His6_Q
Purpose: Insect Expression of DmXRN1-P1341A
Depositing lab: Elisa Izaurralde. Depositing organization: Max Planck Institute for Developmental Biology.
Backbone
  Vector backbone: Unknown
  Vector type: Insect Expression
Growth in bacteria
  Bacterial resistance: Ampicillin, 100 μg/mL
  Growth temperature: 37°C
  Growth strain: DH5alpha
  Copy number: Low Copy
Gene/Insert
  Gene/Insert name: DmXRN1-P1341A
  Species: D. melanogaster (fly)
  Mutation: one silent mtuation compared to the sequence given by NCBI:NM_078684.3 variant A.
  Entrez Gene: pcm (a.k.a. Dmel_CG3291, CG3291, DmXrn1, Dmel\CG3291, Pcm, XRN1, XRN1/pcm, Xrn1, Xrn1p)
  Cloning method: Unknown
Terms and licenses: Academic/Nonprofit Terms; Industry Terms: Not Available to Industry
Depositor comments: Plasmids from this collection were made available to the research community and donated after the lab closed. Please note that the sequence provided by the depositing laboratory may be theoretical/predicted or based on Sanger sequencing results. There may be discrepancies between sequencing results obtained by Addgene and the depositor sequence. If an Addgene verified sequence is not available, please contact before placing your order to request that our lab fully sequence the plasmid.
How to cite: pAc5.1A-DmXRN1-P1341A-V5His6_Q was a gift from Elisa Izaurralde (Addgene plasmid # 147253 ; http://n2t.net/addgene:147253 ; RRID:Addgene_147253)
